Addgene plasmid #203127: Salsa-BC286-P3H10
Purpose: Expression of barcoded reporter plasmid for PRESTO-Salsa; EGFP/BC286
Depositing lab: Noah Palm. Depositing organization: Yale University. Publication: Highly multiplexed bioactivity screening reveals human and microbiota metabolome-GPCRome interactions. Chen H, Rosen CE, Gonzalez-Hernandez JA, Song D, Potempa J, Ring AM, Palm NW. Cell. 2023 Jul 6;186(14):3095-3110.e19. doi: 10.1016/j.cell.2023.05.024. Epub 2023 Jun 14. PubMed 37321219.
Backbone
  Vector backbone: pCER206
  Vector type: Mammalian Expression
Growth in bacteria
  Bacterial resistance: Ampicillin, 100 μg/mL
  Growth temperature: 37°C
  Growth strain: DH5alpha
  Copy number: High Copy
Gene/Insert
  Gene/Insert name: EGFP/BC286
  Species: Synthetic
  Insert size (bp): 730
  Promoter: Tet Response Element (TRE)
  Cloning method: Restriction Enzyme; 5′ cloning site BsrGI (not destroyed); 3′ cloning site HindIII (not destroyed)
  Sequencing primers: 5′ Custom primer (GAAGCGCGATCACATGG)
Terms and licenses: Academic/Nonprofit Terms; Industry Terms: Not Available to Industry
How to cite: Salsa-BC286-P3H10 was a gift from Noah Palm (Addgene plasmid # 203127 ; http://n2t.net/addgene:203127 ; RRID:Addgene_203127)
