[The description below was written by a language model from this plasmid's Addgene catalogue record and pLannotate feature annotations shown in this document.]
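Description:
Salsa-BC286-P3H10 is a mammalian expression reporter plasmid of about 5.1 kb built on the pCER206 backbone. It is one member of a barcoded reporter set made for PRESTO-Salsa, a highly multiplexed assay for screening GPCR activation. It is propagated in E. coli as a high-copy plasmid through a ColE1/pUC-type origin and is selected with ampicillin via the bla (AmpR) gene and its native promoter. No mammalian selection marker is annotated, which is consistent with transient transfection, although the record does not state the delivery method.

The payload is a synthetic insert of roughly 730 bp, EGFP/BC286, placed under a Tet response element. The feature table shows tetO repeats at the centre of what appears to be a bidirectional arrangement. On one side, a TRE3G-type promoter fragment drives mammalian codon-optimized EGFP, with an SV40 polyadenylation signal annotated downstream, though on the opposite strand. On the other side, a minimal CMV promoter faces a multiple cloning site fragment followed by a rabbit β-globin intron and poly(A) signal, with no coding sequence annotated in that arm. The barcode itself is not annotated. The BsrGI and HindIII cloning sites and the short gap after the EGFP coding sequence suggest that it lies in the 3′ region of the EGFP transcript.

In this design, a tetracycline transactivator released on receptor activation would turn on the TRE. The resulting barcoded transcript could then be read by sequencing, so that each barcode identifies one receptor in a pooled screen. The record does not say which receptor is paired with BC286. Short annotated fragments of lacI, SV40 large T antigen and an aminoglycoside phosphotransferase gene appear to be backbone remnants.
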