Features (pLannotate 1.2.2; 17 found; start..end, strand, type, name):
      2..55      +  CDS            lacI (fragment): lac repressor; lacI; The lac repressor binds to the lac operator to inhibit transcription in E. coli. This inhibition can be relieved by adding lactose or isopropyl-β-D-thiogalactopyranoside (IPTG).
    388..443     -  polyA_signal   β-globin poly(A) signal: rabbit β-globin polyadenylation signal (Gil and Proudfoot, 1987)
    518..640     -  CDS            HBB: HBB_COLGU - Experimental evidence at transcript level: Swiss-Prot protein existence level 2. Involved in oxygen transport from the lung to the various peripheral tissues. From Colobus guereza (Mantled guereza) (Eastern black-and-white colobus monkey).
    644..1216    -  intron         β-globin intron: intron from rabbit β-globin gene
   1312..1343    -  misc_feature   MCS (fragment): pUC18/19 multiple cloning site
   1437..1475    -  promoter       minimal CMV promoter: human cytomegalovirus (CMV) immediate early promoter
   1493..1708    -  protein_bind   tetracycline response element (fragment): contains seven copies of the tetracycline operator tetO tetracycline repressor TetR
   1708..1753    +  promoter       TRE3GV promoter (fragment): 3rd-generation Tet-responsive promoter that can be activated by binding of Tet-On® 3G, optimized for retroviral and lentiviral vectors
   1829..1856    +  misc_feature   MCS (fragment): pBluescript multiple cloning site
   1861..2580    +  CDS            EGFP: the original enhanced GFP (Yang et al., 1996) mammalian codon-optimized
   2591..2613    +  misc_feature   MCS (fragment): pBluescript multiple cloning site
   2627..2761    -  polyA_signal   SV40 poly(A) signal: SV40 polyadenylation signal
   2784..2867    -  CDS            large T antigen (fragment): large T antigen from SV40 (simian virus 40)
   2861..3091    -  CDS            str (fragment): STR_KLEPN - Protein inferred from homology: Swiss-Prot protein existence level 3. The aminoglycoside phosphotransferases achieve inactivation of their antibiotic substrates by phosphorylation. From Klebsiella pneumoniae.
   3210..3314    +  promoter       AmpR promoter: bla
   3315..4175    +  CDS            AmpR: β-lactamase; bla; confers resistance to ampicillin, carbenicillin, and related antibiotics
   4346..4934    +  rep_origin     ori: high-copy-number ColE1/pMB1/pBR322/pUC origin of replication
>Addgene plasmid #203127 | Salsa-BC286-P3H10 | addgene full sequence | sequence record 421470 | Addgene NGS Result
AGCGCCCAATACGCAAACCGCCTCTCCCCGCGCGTTGGCCGATTCATTAATGCAGTCGAGGGATCTCCAT
AAGAGAAGAGGGACAGCTATGACTGGGAGTAGTCAGGAGAGGAGGAAAAATCTGGCTAGTAAAACATGTA
AGGAAAATTTTAGGGATGTTAAAGAAAAAAATAACACAAAACAAAATATAAAAAAAATCTAACCTCAAGT
CAAGGCTTTTCTATGGAATAAGGAATGGACAGCAGGGGGCTGTTTCATATACTGATGACCTCTTTATAGC
CAACCTTTGTTCATGGCAGCCAGCATATGGGCATATGTTGCCAAACTCTAAACCAAATACTCATTCTGAT
GTTTTAAATGATTTGCCCTCCCATATGTCCTTCCGAGTGAGAGACACAAAAAATTCCAACACACTATTGC
AATGAAAATAAATTTCCTTTATTAGCCAGAAGTCAGATGCTCAAGGGGCTTCATGATGTCCCCATAATTT
TTGGCAGAGGGAAAAAGATCGATCTCAGTGGTATTTGTGAGCCAGGGCATTGGCCACACCAGCCACCACC
TTCTGATAGGCAGCCTGCACCTGAGGAGTGAATTCTTTGCCAAAATGATGAGACAGCACAACAACCAGCA
CGTTGCCCAGGAGCTGTAGGAAAGAGAAGAAGGCATGAACATGGTTAGCAGAGGGGCCCGGTTTGGACTC
AGAGTATTTTATCCTCATCTCAAACAGTGTATATCATTGTAACCATAAAGAGAAAGGCAGGATGATGACC
AGGGTGTAGTTGTTTCTACCAATAAGAATATTTCCACGCCAGCCAGAATTTATATGCAGAAATATTCTAC
CTTATCATTTAATTATAACAATTGTTCTCTAAAACTGTGCTGAAGTACAATATAATATACCCTGATTGCC
TTGAAAAAAAAGTGATTAGAGAAAGTACTTACAATCTGACAAATAAACAAAAGTGAATTTAAAAATTCGT
TACAAATGCAAGCTAAAGTTTAACGAAAAAGTTACAGAAAATGAAAAGAAAATAAGAGGAGACAATGGTT
GTCAACAGAGTAGAAAGTGAAAGAAACAAAATTATCATGAGGGTCCATGGTGATACAAGGGACATCTTCC
CATTCTAAACAACACCCTGAAAACTTTGCCCCCTCCATATAACATGAATTTTACAATAGCGAAAAAGAAA
GAACAATCAAGGGTCCCCAAACTCACCCTGAAGTTCTCAGCTCTAGAGATATCGTCGAGGCCGCGCTAGC
GTTTAAACTGTCGACCTTAATTAAGAGATCTGCTCGAGGCGCGTCAGCTGACTAGAGGATCCCCGGGTAC
CGAGCTCGAATTCGGGGCCGCGGAGGCTGGATCGGTCCCGGTGTCTTCTATGGAGGTCAAAACAGCGTGG
ATGGCGTCTCCAGGCGATCTGACGGTTCACTAAACGAGCTCTGCTTATATAGGCCTCCCACCGTACACGC
CTACCTCGACCCGGGTACCGAGCTCGACTTTCACTTTTCTCTATCACTGATAGGGAGTGGTAAACTCGAC
TTTCACTTTTCTCTATCACTGATAGGGAGTGGTAAACTCGACTTTCACTTTTCTCTATCACTGATAGGGA
GTGGTAAACTCGACTTTCACTTTTCTCTATCACTGATAGGGAGTGGTAAACTCGACTTTCACTTTTCTCT
ATCACTGATAGGGAGTGGTAAACTCGACCTATATAAGCAGAGCTCGTTTAGTGAACCGTCAGATCGCCTG
GAGACGCCATCCACGCTGTTTTGACCTCCATAGAAGACACCGGGACCGATCCAGCCTCCGCGGCCCCGAA
TTCCTGCAGCGGCCGCTCTAGAACTAGTGGATCCCCGCGGATGGTGAGCAAGGGCGAGGAGCTGTTCACC
GGGGTGGTGCCCATCCTGGTCGAGCTGGACGGCGACGTAAACGGCCACAAGTTCAGCGTGTCCGGCGAGG
GCGAGGGCGATGCCACCTACGGCAAGCTGACCCTGAAGTTCATCTGCACCACCGGCAAGCTGCCCGTGCC
CTGGCCCACCCTCGTGACCACCCTGACCTACGGCGTGCAGTGCTTCAGCCGCTACCCCGACCACATGAAG
CAGCACGACTTCTTCAAGTCCGCCATGCCCGAAGGCTACGTCCAGGAGCGCACCATCTTCTTCAAGGACG
ACGGCAACTACAAGACCCGCGCCGAGGTGAAGTTCGAGGGCGACACCCTGGTGAACCGCATCGAGCTGAA
GGGCATCGACTTCAAGGAGGACGGCAACATCCTGGGGCACAAGCTGGAGTACAACTACAACAGCCACAAC
GTCTATATCATGGCCGACAAGCAGAAGAACGGCATCAAGGTGAACTTCAAGATCCGCCACAACATCGAGG
ACGGCAGCGTGCAGCTCGCCGACCACTACCAGCAGAACACCCCCATCGGCGACGGCCCCGTGCTGCTGCC
CGACAACCACTACCTGAGCACCCAGTCCGCCCTGAGCAAAGACCCCAACGAGAAGCGCGATCACATGGTC
CTGCTGGAGTTCGTGACCGCCGCCGGGATCACTCTCGGCATGGACGAGCTGTACAAGTAACAGCCTCCAA
GAATTCGATATCAAGCTTGTCGACCTAGTTCTAGAGGATCCAGACATGATAAGATACATTGATGAGTTTG
GACAAACCACAACTAGAATGCAGTGAAAAAAATGCTTTATTTGTGAAATTTGTGATGCTATTGCTTTATT
TGTAACCATTATAAGCTGCAATAAACAAGTTAACAACAACAATTGCATTCATTTTATGTTTCAGGTTCAG
GGGGAGGTGTGGGAGGTTTTTTAAAGCAAGTAAAACCTCTACAAATGTGGTATGGCTGATTATGATCCTG
CAAGCCTCGTCGTCCTGGCCGGACCACGCTATCTGTGCAAGGTCCCCGGCCCCGGACGCGCGCTCCATGA
GCAGAGCGCCCGCCGCCGAGGCGAAGACTCGGGCGGCGCCCTGCCCGTCCCACCAGGTCAACAGGCGGTA
ACCGGCCTCTTCATCGGGAATGCGCGCGACCTTCAGCATCGCCGGCATGTCCCCCTGGCGGACGGGAAGT
ATCCAGCTCGACCAAGCTGGCCGCGTCGAGTGAAGACGAAAGGGCCTCGTGATACGCCTATTTTTATAGG
TTAATGTCATGATAATAATGGTTTCTTAGACGTCAGGTGGCACTTTTCGGGGAAATGTGCGCGGAACCCC
TATTTGTTTATTTTTCTAAATACATTCAAATATGTATCCGCTCATGAGACAATAACCCTGATAAATGCTT
CAATAATATTGAAAAAGGAAGAGTATGAGTATTCAACATTTCCGTGTCGCCCTTATTCCCTTTTTTGCGG
CATTTTGCCTTCCTGTTTTTGCTCACCCAGAAACGCTGGTGAAAGTAAAAGATGCTGAAGATCAGTTGGG
TGCACGAGTGGGTTACATCGAACTGGATCTCAACAGCGGTAAGATCCTTGAGAGTTTTCGCCCCGAAGAA
CGTTTTCCAATGATGAGCACTTTTAAAGTTCTGCTATGTGGCGCGGTATTATCCCGTGTTGACGCCGGGC
AAGAGCAACTCGGTCGCCGCATACACTATTCTCAGAATGACTTGGTTGAGTACTCACCAGTCACAGAAAA
GCATCTTACGGATGGCATGACAGTAAGAGAATTATGCAGTGCTGCCATAACCATGAGTGATAACACTGCG
GCCAACTTACTTCTGACAACGATCGGAGGACCGAAGGAGCTAACCGCTTTTTTGCACAACATGGGGGATC
ATGTAACTCGCCTTGATCGTTGGGAACCGGAGCTGAATGAAGCCATACCAAACGACGAGCGTGACACCAC
GATGCCTGTAGCAATGGCAACAACGTTGCGCAAACTATTAACTGGCGAACTACTTACTCTAGCTTCCCGG
CAACAATTAATAGACTGGATGGAGGCGGATAAAGTTGCAGGACCACTTCTGCGCTCGGCCCTTCCGGCTG
GCTGGTTTATTGCTGATAAATCTGGAGCCGGTGAGCGTGGGTCTCGCGGTATCATTGCAGCACTGGGGCC
AGATGGTAAGCCCTCCCGTATCGTAGTTATCTACACGACGGGGAGTCAGGCAACTATGGATGAACGAAAT
AGACAGATCGCTGAGATAGGTGCCTCACTGATTAAGCATTGGTAACTGTCAGACCAAGTTTACTCATATA
TACTTTAGATTGATTTAAAACTTCATTTTTAATTTAAAAGGATCTAGGTGAAGATCCTTTTTGATAATCT
CATGACCAAAATCCCTTAACGTGAGTTTTCGTTCCACTGAGCGTCAGACCCCGTAGAAAAGATCAAAGGA
TCTTCTTGAGATCCTTTTTTTCTGCGCGTAATCTGCTGCTTGCAAACAAAAAAACCACCGCTACCAGCGG
TGGTTTGTTTGCCGGATCAAGAGCTACCAACTCTTTTTCCGAAGGTAACTGGCTTCAGCAGAGCGCAGAT
ACCAAATACTGTTCTTCTAGTGTAGCCGTAGTTAGGCCACCACTTCAAGAACTCTGTAGCACCGCCTACA
TACCTCGCTCTGCTAATCCTGTTACCAGTGGCTGCTGCCAGTGGCGATAAGTCGTGTCTTACCGGGTTGG
ACTCAAGACGATAGTTACCGGATAAGGCGCAGCGGTCGGGCTGAACGGGGGGTTCGTGCACACAGCCCAG
CTTGGAGCGAACGACCTACACCGAACTGAGATACCTACAGCGTGAGCTATGAGAAAGCGCCACGCTTCCC
GAAGGGAGAAAGGCGGACAGGTATCCGGTAAGCGGCAGGGTCGGAACAGGAGAGCGCACGAGGGAGCTTC
CAGGGGGAAACGCCTGGTATCTTTATAGTCCTGTCGGGTTTCGCCACCTCTGACTTGAGCGTCGATTTTT
GTGATGCTCGTCAGGGGGGCGGAGCCTATGGAAAAACGCCAGCAACGCGGCCTTTTTACGGTTCCTGGCC
TTTTGCTGGCCTTTTGCTCACATGTTCTTTCCTGCGTTATCCCCTGATTCTGTGGATAACCGTATTACCG
CCTTTGAGTGAGCTGATACCGCTCGCCGCAGCCGAACGACCGAGCGCAGCGAGTCAGTGAGCGAGGAAGC
GGAAG
