>Addgene plasmid #203127 | Salsa-BC286-P3H10 | depositor partial sequence | sequence record 394000 | BC286
CAGCCTCCAA
